Addgene plasmid #27678: SNX9-pmCherryC1
Depositing lab: Christien Merrifield. Depositing organization: MRC Laboratory of Molecular Biology. Publication: A high precision survey of the molecular dynamics of Mammalian clathrin-mediated endocytosis. Taylor MJ, Perrais D, Merrifield CJ. PLoS Biol. 2011 Mar . 9(3):e1000604. 10.1371/journal.pbio.1000604 PubMed 21445324.
Backbone
  Vector backbone: pmCherry-C1
  Backbone manufacturer: Clontech
  Backbone size w/o insert (bp): 4722
  Vector type: Mammalian Expression
  Selectable markers: Neomycin (select with G418)
Growth in bacteria
  Bacterial resistance: Kanamycin, 50 μg/mL
  Growth temperature: 37°C
  Growth strain: DH5alpha
  Copy number: Unknown
Gene/Insert
  Gene/Insert name: SNX9
  Species: M. musculus (mouse)
  Insert size (bp): 1800
  Entrez Gene: Snx9 (a.k.a. 2700073N08Rik, SD, SDP1, SH3P, SH3PX1)
  Tag / fusion protein: mCherry (N terminal on insert)
  Cloning method: Restriction Enzyme; 5′ cloning site BglII (not destroyed); 3′ cloning site SalI (not destroyed)
  Sequencing primers: 5′ mCherry-F 5'-ccccgtaatgcagaagaaga; 3′ SV40pA-R
Terms and licenses: Academic/Nonprofit Terms; Industry Terms: Not Available to Industry
Depositor comments: Cloned from IMAGE clone: 3257422 (MGC:6327).
How to cite: SNX9-pmCherryC1 was a gift from Christien Merrifield (Addgene plasmid # 27678 ; http://n2t.net/addgene:27678 ; RRID:Addgene_27678)
