[The description below was written by a language model from this plasmid's Addgene catalogue record and pLannotate feature annotations shown in this document.]
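Description:
SNX9-pmCherryC1 is a mammalian expression plasmid built on the Clontech pmCherry-C1 backbone, carrying mouse sorting nexin 9 (Snx9) fused in frame to the C-terminus of mCherry, so the red fluorescent protein sits at the N-terminus of the fusion. The roughly 1.8 kb Snx9 coding sequence, derived from an IMAGE cDNA clone, was inserted between the BglII and SalI sites of the multiple cloning site, both of which remain intact. Expression is driven by the human cytomegalovirus immediate early enhancer and promoter, and the transcript is terminated by the SV40 polyadenylation signal downstream of the residual cloning site. The sequenced record is about 6.5 kb, consistent with the stated backbone plus insert.

The plasmid replicates in E. coli from a high-copy ColE1/pUC-type origin and also carries an f1 origin for single-stranded DNA production. A single Tn5 aminoglycoside phosphotransferase gene (NeoR/KanR) serves as the marker in both hosts. A bacterial bla-type promoter drives it for kanamycin selection in bacteria, and the SV40 enhancer/early promoter drives it for G418 selection of stably transfected mammalian cells, with an HSV TK polyadenylation signal following the cassette. The short large T antigen, ble and bGH poly(A) fragments in the annotation appear to be backbone remnants or partial matches rather than functional elements.

SNX9 participates in clathrin-coated pit endocytosis and other vesicle trafficking pathways. The associated publication is a survey of the molecular dynamics of mammalian clathrin-mediated endocytosis. This suggests the construct is intended for live-cell fluorescence imaging of SNX9 recruitment to endocytic sites.
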