Features (pLannotate 1.2.2; 15 found; start..end, strand, type, name):
     68..371     +  enhancer       CMV enhancer: human cytomegalovirus immediate early enhancer
    372..575     +  promoter       CMV promoter: human cytomegalovirus (CMV) immediate early promoter
    607..1314    +  CDS            mCherry: mCherry is a basic (constitutively fluorescent) red fluorescent protein published in 2004, derived from Discosoma sp.. It is reported to be a very rapidly-maturing monomer with low acid sensitivity.
   1333..3117    +  CDS            Snx9: SNX9_MOUSE - Experimental evidence at protein level: Swiss-Prot protein existence level 1. Involved in endocytosis and intracellular vesicle trafficking, both during interphase and at the end of mitosis. Required for efficient progress through mitosis and cytokinesis. Required for normal formation of the cleavage furrow at the end of mitosis. Plays a role in endocytosis via clathrin-coated pits, but also clathrin- independent, actin-dependent fluid-phase endocytosis. Plays a role in macropinocytosis. Promotes internalization of TNFR. Promotes degradation of EGFR after EGF signaling. Stimulates
   3138..3164    +  misc_feature   MCS (fragment): multiple cloning site
   3181..3265    +  CDS            large T antigen (fragment): large T antigen from SV40 (simian virus 40)
   3288..3409    +  polyA_signal   SV40 poly(A) signal: SV40 polyadenylation signal
   3443..3871    -  rep_origin     f1 ori (sequence partly withheld): f1 bacteriophage origin of replication; arrow indicates direction of (+) strand synthesis
   3898..4002    +  promoter       AmpR promoter: bla
   4004..4361    +  promoter       SV40 promoter: SV40 enhancer and early promoter
   4396..5190    +  CDS            NeoR/KanR: aminoglycoside phosphotransferase from Tn5; aph(3')-II (or nptII); confers resistance to neomycin, kanamycin, and G418 (Geneticin®)
   5211..5363    +  CDS            ble (fragment): BLE_KLEPN - Experimental evidence at protein level: Swiss-Prot protein existence level 1. Binding protein with a strong affinity to the bleomycin family of antibiotics. Binds to CL990; an antimitotic-antibiotic compound. From Klebsiella pneumoniae.
   5422..5469    +  polyA_signal   HSV TK poly(A) signal: herpes simplex virus thymidine kinase polyadenylation signal (Cole and Stacy, 1985)
   5560..5576    -  polyA_signal   bGH poly(A) signal (fragment): bovine growth hormone polyadenylation signal
   5798..6386    +  rep_origin     ori: high-copy-number ColE1/pMB1/pBR322/pUC origin of replication
>Addgene plasmid #27678 | SNX9-pmCherryC1 | addgene full sequence | sequence record 148012 | Addgene NGS results
CATGCATTAGTTATTAATAGTAATCAATTACGGGGTCATTAGTTCATAGCCCATATATGGAGTTCCGCGT
TACATAACTTACGGTAAATGGCCCGCCTGGCTGACCGCCCAACGACCCCCGCCCATTGACGTCAATAATG
ACGTATGTTCCCATAGTAACGCCAATAGGGACTTTCCATTGACGTCAATGGGTGGAGTATTTACGGTAAA
CTGCCCACTTGGCAGTACATCAAGTGTATCATATGCCAAGTACGCCCCCTATTGACGTCAATGACGGTAA
ATGGCCCGCCTGGCATTATGCCCAGTACATGACCTTATGGGACTTTCCTACTTGGCAGTACATCTACGTA
TTAGTCATCGCTATTACCATGGTGATGCGGTTTTGGCAGTACATCAATGGGCGTGGATAGCGGTTTGACT
CACGGGGATTTCCAAGTCTCCACCCCATTGACGTCAATGGGAGTTTGTTTTGGCACCAAAATCAACGGGA
CTTTCCAAAATGTCGTAACAACTCCGCCCCATTGACGCAAATGGGCGGTAGGCGTGTACGGTGGGAGGTC
TATATAAGCAGAGCTGGTTTAGTGAACCGTCAGATCCGCTAGCACCATGGTGAGCAAGGGCGAGGAGGAT
AACATGGCCATCATCAAGGAGTTCATGCGCTTCAAGGTGCACATGGAGGGCTCCGTGAACGGCCACGAGT
TCGAGATCGAGGGCGAGGGCGAGGGCCGCCCCTACGAGGGCACCCAGACCGCCAAGCTGAAGGTGACCAA
GGGTGGCCCCCTGCCCTTCGCCTGGGACATCCTGTCCCCTCAGTTCATGTACGGCTCCAAGGCCTACGTG
AAGCACCCCGCCGACATCCCCGACTACTTGAAGCTGTCCTTCCCCGAGGGCTTCAAGTGGGAGCGCGTGA
TGAACTTCGAGGACGGCGGCGTGGTGACCGTGACCCAGGACTCCTCCCTGCAGGACGGCGAGTTCATCTA
CAAGGTGAAGCTGCGCGGCACCAACTTCCCCTCCGACGGCCCCGTAATGCAGAAGAAGACCATGGGCTGG
GAGGCCTCCTCCGAGCGGATGTACCCCGAGGACGGCGCCCTGAAGGGCGAGATCAAGCAGAGGCTGAAGC
TGAAGGACGGCGGCCACTACGACGCTGAGGTCAAGACCACCTACAAGGCCAAGAAGCCCGTGCAGCTGCC
CGGCGCCTACAACGTCAACATCAAGTTGGACATCACCTCCCACAACGAGGACTACACCATCGTGGAACAG
TACGAACGCGCCGAGGGCCGCCACTCCACCGGCGGCATGGACGAGCTGTACAAGTCCGGACTCAGATCTA
CCATGGCCACCAAGGCTCGGGTCATGTACGACTTTGCTGCTGAGCCTGGAAACAATGAGCTGACCGTTAC
TGAAGGAGAAATCATCACAGTTACAAACCCGAATGTTGGTGGAGGATGGCTGGAAGGAAAGAACAACAAA
GGAGAGCAGGGGCTTGTTCCTACTGACTACGTGGAAATTTTACCAAACGATGGAAAAGATCCGTTTTCTT
GTGGGAATTCAGTAGCCGACCAAGCTTTCCTCGATTCCCTGACAGCTAGCACAGCTCAAACCAACTCATC
TTCTGCCAACAGCAATAACCAGGTTGGTGGTGGCAATGACCCCTGGACAGCCTGGAATGCTCCCAAACCT
GGGAACTGGGACAGCTCCGATGCCTGGGGCTCCAGGACAGACGGAACTAGCGCTCAGAGGAACAGCAGCG
CCAACAACTGGGACACGGGCTTTGGCCACCCACAGGCCTACCAAGGACCAGCAACTGGTGATGATGACGA
ATGGGATGAAGACTGGGACGACCCCAAGTCCTCCTCACCTTACTTCAAGGATTCAGAACCAGCTGAAGCA
GGGGGCATCCAGCGGGGAAACAGTCGTGCGGGTGCCTCCTCCATGAAGCTGCCCCTTAACAAATTTCCTG
GATTTGCAAAACCTGGCATGGAGCAGTACTTGTTGGCCAAGCAGCTAGCAAAACCCAAAGAGAAAATCGC
CATCATCGTTGGAGATTATGGCCCTATGTGGGTTTATCCTACCTCTACGTTTGACTGTGTGGTAGCTGAT
CCCCGGAAAGGTTCCAAAATGTACGGTCTGAAGAGCTACATTGAGTATCAGCTAACACCCACTAACACTA
ACCGATCTGTAAACCACAGATATAAGCACTTTGATTGGTTATATGAGCGTCTCCTGGTTAAGTTTGGGTC
TGCCATTCCGATCCCTTCTCTTCCAGACAAGCAGGTCACAGGTCGCTTTGAAGAGGAATTTATCAAAATG
CGGATGGAGCGGCTCCAGGCCTGGATGACCAGGATGTGCCGGCACCCGGTGGTGTCAGAAAGTGAAGTTT
TCCAGCAGTTCCTGAATTTCCGAGATGAGAAGGAATGGAAGACTGGAAAGAGGAAGGCTGAGAAAGACGA
ACTGGTGGGAGTGATGATATTTTCCACCATGGAACCAGAGGCTCCTGACTTGGATTTGATAGAAATAGAA
CAGAAGTGTGACGCTGTGGGGAAGTTCACCAAGGCCATGGATGACGGCGTGAAGGAGCTGCTGACGGTGG
GGCAGGAGCACTGGAAGCGCTGCACAGGGCCCTTACCCAAGGAGTATCAGAAGATAGGGAAGGCTCTGCA
GAGCTTAGCGGCAGTGTTCAGCTCCAGCGGTTATCAAGGAGAGACCGACCTTAACGATGCAATCACAGAA
GCTGGGAAGACGTATGAGGAGATCGCCAGCCTTGTGGCAGAGCAGCCAAAGAAGGACCTCCACTTCCTGA
TGGAGTGCAACCATGAGTACAAAGGCTTTCTCGGCTGCTTCCCGGACATCATTGGTGCCCACAAGGGAGC
AATAGAAAAAGTGAAAGAAAGTGATAAGCTGGTTGCAACTAGTAAAATTACTCCCCAAGACAAGCAGACC
ATGGTGAAGAGAGTTGGCACCATGTCTTACGCTCTGCAAGCTGAGATGAATCACTTTCACAGTAACCGGA
TCTATGATTACAACAGTGTCATCCGCCTCTACCTGGAGCAGCAAGTGCAGTTCTATGAAACAATCGCAGA
AAAGCTGAGGCAGGCCCTCAGCCGCTTCCCGGTTATGGGTTCTTCAGGATCATCCGGGTCGACGGTACCG
CGGGCCCGGGATCCACCGGATCTAGATAACTGATCATAATCAGCCATACCACATTTGTAGAGGTTTTACT
TGCTTTAAAAAACCTCCCACACCTCCCCCTGAACCTGAAACATAAAATGAATGCAATTGTTGTTGTTAAC
TTGTTTATTGCAGCTTATAATGGTTACAAATAAAGCAATAGCATCACAAATTTCACAAATAAAGCATTTT
TTTCACTGCATTCTAGTTGTGGTTTGTCCAAACTCATCAATGTATCTTAACGCGTAAATTGTAAGCGTTA
ATATTTTGTTAAAATTCGCGTTAAATTTTTGTTAAATCAGCTCATTTTTTAACCAATAGGCCGAAATCGG
CAAAATCCCTTATAAATCAAAAGAATAGACCGAGATAGGGT
[37 nt withheld, positions 3542-3578]
AAAGAACGTGGACTCCAACGTCAAAGG
[49 nt withheld, positions 3606-3654]
T
[91 nt withheld, positions 3656-3746]
G
[124 nt withheld, positions 3748-3871]
CAGGTGGCACTTTTCGGGGAAATGTGCGCGGAACCCCTATTTGTTTATTTTTCTAAATACATTCAAATAT
GTATCCGCTCATGAGACAATAACCCTGATAAATGCTTCAATAATATTGAAAAAGGAAGAGTCCTGAGGCG
GAAAGAACCAGCTGTGGAATGTGTGTCAGTTAGGGTGTGGAAAGTCCCCAGGCTCCCCAGCAGGCAGAAG
TATGCAAAGCATGCATCTCAATTAGTCAGCAACCAGGTGTGGAAAGTCCCCAGGCTCCCCAGCAGGCAGA
AGTATGCAAAGCATGCATCTCAATTAGTCAGCAACCATAGTCCCGCCCCTAACTCCGCCCATCCCGCCCC
TAACTCCGCCCAGTTCCGCCCATTCTCCGCCCCATGGCTGACTAATTTTTTTTATTTATGCAGAGGCCGA
GGCCGCCTCGGCCTCTGAGCTATTCCAGAAGTAGTGAGGAGGCTTTTTTGGAGGCCTAGGCTTTTGCAAA
GATCGATCAAGAGACAGGATGAGGATCGTTTCGCATGATTGAACAAGATGGATTGCACGCAGGTTCTCCG
GCCGCTTGGGTGGAGAGGCTATTCGGCTATGACTGGGCACAACAGACAATCGGCTGCTCTGATGCCGCCG
TGTTCCGGCTGTCAGCGCAGGGGCGCCCGGTTCTTTTTGTCAAGACCGACCTGTCCGGTGCCCTGAATGA
ACTGCAAGACGAGGCAGCGCGGCTATCGTGGCTGGCCACGACGGGCGTTCCTTGCGCAGCTGTGCTCGAC
GTTGTCACTGAAGCGGGAAGGGACTGGCTGCTATTGGGCGAAGTGCCGGGGCAGGATCTCCTGTCATCTC
ACCTTGCTCCTGCCGAGAAAGTATCCATCATGGCTGATGCAATGCGGCGGCTGCATACGCTTGATCCGGC
TACCTGCCCATTCGACCACCAAGCGAAACATCGCATCGAGCGAGCACGTACTCGGATGGAAGCCGGTCTT
GTCGATCAGGATGATCTGGACGAAGAGCATCAGGGGCTCGCGCCAGCCGAACTGTTCGCCAGGCTCAAGG
CGAGCATGCCCGACGGCGAGGATCTCGTCGTGACCCATGGCGATGCCTGCTTGCCGAATATCATGGTGGA
AAATGGCCGCTTTTCTGGATTCATCGACTGTGGCCGGCTGGGTGTGGCGGACCGCTATCAGGACATAGCG
TTGGCTACCCGTGATATTGCTGAAGAGCTTGGCGGCGAATGGGCTGACCGCTTCCTCGTGCTTTACGGTA
TCGCCGCTCCCGATTCGCAGCGCATCGCCTTCTATCGCCTTCTTGACGAGTTCTTCTGAGCGGGACTCTG
GGGTTCGAAATGACCGACCAAGCGACGCCCAACCTGCCATCACGAGATTTCGATTCCACCGCCGCCTTCT
ATGAAAGGTTGGGCTTCGGAATCGTTTTCCGGGACGCCGGCTGGATGATCCTCCAGCGCGGGGATCTCAT
GCTGGAGTTCTTCGCCCACCCTAGGGGGAGGCTAACTGAAACACGGAAGGAGACAATACCGGAAGGAACC
CGCGCTATGACGGCAATAAAAAGACAGAATAAAACGCACGGTGTTGGGTCGTTTGTTCATAAACGCGGGG
TTCGGTCCCAGGGCTGGCACTCTGTCGATACCCCACCGAGACCCCATTGGGGCCAATACGCCCGCGTTTC
TTCCTTTTCCCCACCCCACCCCCCAAGTTCGGGTGAAGGCCCAGGGCTCGCAGCCAACGTCGGGGCGGCA
GGCCCTGCCATAGCCTCAGGTTACTCATATATACTTTAGATTGATTTAAAACTTCATTTTTAATTTAAAA
GGATCTAGGTGAAGATCCTTTTTGATAATCTCATGACCAAAATCCCTTAACGTGAGTTTTCGTTCCACTG
AGCGTCAGACCCCGTAGAAAAGATCAAAGGATCTTCTTGAGATCCTTTTTTTCTGCGCGTAATCTGCTGC
TTGCAAACAAAAAAACCACCGCTACCAGCGGTGGTTTGTTTGCCGGATCAAGAGCTACCAACTCTTTTTC
CGAAGGTAACTGGCTTCAGCAGAGCGCAGATACCAAATACTGTTCTTCTAGTGTAGCCGTAGTTAGGCCA
CCACTTCAAGAACTCTGTAGCACCGCCTACATACCTCGCTCTGCTAATCCTGTTACCAGTGGCTGCTGCC
AGTGGCGATAAGTCGTGTCTTACCGGGTTGGACTCAAGACGATAGTTACCGGATAAGGCGCAGCGGTCGG
GCTGAACGGGGGGTTCGTGCACACAGCCCAGCTTGGAGCGAACGACCTACACCGAACTGAGATACCTACA
GCGTGAGCTATGAGAAAGCGCCACGCTTCCCGAAGGGAGAAAGGCGGACAGGTATCCGGTAAGCGGCAGG
GTCGGAACAGGAGAGCGCACGAGGGAGCTTCCAGGGGGAAACGCCTGGTATCTTTATAGTCCTGTCGGGT
TTCGCCACCTCTGACTTGAGCGTCGATTTTTGTGATGCTCGTCAGGGGGGCGGAGCCTATGGAAAAACGC
CAGCAACGCGGCCTTTTTACGGTTCCTGGCCTTTTGCTGGCCTTTTGCTCACATGTTCTTTCCTGCGTTA
TCCCCTGATTCTGTGGATAACCGTATTACCGC
