>Addgene plasmid #27678 | SNX9-pmCherryC1 | addgene partial sequence | sequence record 34021 | 27678 with mCherry-F (5' ccccgtaatgcagaagaaga 3')
GCCCGGCGCCTACAACGTCAACATCAAGTTGGACATCACCTCCCACAACGAGGACTACACCATCGTGGAA
CAGTACGAACGCGCCGAGGGCCGCCACTCCACCGGCGGCATGGACGAGCTGTACAAGTCCGGACTCAGAT
CTACCATGGCCACCAAGGCTCGGGTCATGTACGACTTTGCTGCTGAGCCTGGAAACAATGAGCTGACCGT
TACTGAAGGAGAAATCATCACAGTTACAAACCCGAATGTTGGTGGAGGATGGCTGGAAGGAAAGAACAAC
AAAGGAGAGCAGGGGCTTGTTCCTACTGACTACGTGGAAATTTTACCAAACGATGGAAAAGATCCGTTTT
CTTGTGGGAATTCA
